Addgene plasmid #61793: psiCHECK-2-Xbp1-3'UTR-MRE-3 MUT
Purpose: Luciferase reporter containing the 3'UTR of mouse Xbp1 with MRE-1 mutated
Depositing lab: Judy Lieberman. Depositing organization: Boston Children's Hospital. Publication: miR-200 promotes the mesenchymal to epithelial transition by suppressing multiple members of the Zeb2 and Snail1 transcriptional repressor complexes. Perdigao-Henriques R, Petrocca F, Altschuler G, Thomas MP, Le MT, Tan SM, Hide W, Lieberman J. Oncogene. 2015 Mar 23. doi: 10.1038/onc.2015.69. PubMed 25798844.
Backbone
  Vector backbone: psiCHECK-2
  Backbone size w/o insert (bp): 6273
  Vector type: Luciferase
Growth in bacteria
  Bacterial resistance: Ampicillin, 100 μg/mL
  Growth temperature: 37°C
  Growth strain: DH5alpha
  Copy number: High Copy
Gene/Insert
  Gene/Insert name: mouse Xbp1 3'UTR with miR-200c MRE-3 mutated
  Species: M. musculus (mouse)
  Insert size (bp): 967
  Mutation: miR-200c MRE-3 mutated
  Cloning method: Restriction Enzyme; 5′ cloning site XhoI (not destroyed); 3′ cloning site NotI (not destroyed)
  Sequencing primers: 5′ 5'-GTCCGCAACTACAACGCCTACCTT-3'
Terms and licenses: Academic/Nonprofit Terms; Industry Terms: Not Available to Industry
Depositor comments: Note that the UTR sequence in this plasmid may have some minor discrepancies with top GenBank hits
How to cite: psiCHECK-2-Xbp1-3'UTR-MRE-3 MUT was a gift from Judy Lieberman (Addgene plasmid # 61793 ; http://n2t.net/addgene:61793 ; RRID:Addgene_61793)
