[The description below was written by a language model from this plasmid's Addgene catalogue record.]
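Description:
psiCHECK-2-Xbp1-3'UTR-MRE-3 MUT is a dual-luciferase reporter plasmid built on the psiCHECK-2 backbone (about 6.3 kb without insert) for transfection into mammalian cells. It is propagated in E. coli as a high-copy plasmid under ampicillin selection. No feature table is supplied, so the promoters, origin and polyadenylation signals are not itemised in the record. In the standard psiCHECK-2 design, a Renilla luciferase gene carries a multiple cloning site just downstream of its stop codon, and an independently transcribed firefly luciferase cassette on the same plasmid serves as an internal normalisation control.

The insert is a roughly 970 bp fragment of the mouse Xbp1 3' untranslated region, cloned between XhoI and NotI sites that both remain intact. In this backbone, that places it where it would act as the 3'UTR of the Renilla transcript. One predicted miR-200c recognition element (MRE) in the fragment has been mutated. The plasmid name, insert name and mutation field all identify this site as MRE-3, whereas the purpose line says MRE-1, so the record is internally inconsistent, with most fields pointing to MRE-3. The depositor also notes that the UTR sequence may differ slightly from the top GenBank matches.

Constructs of this kind are used to test whether a microRNA directly represses a target through a specific site. Renilla activity, normalised to firefly, is compared between the wild-type UTR reporter and site mutants in the presence or absence of the microRNA, and loss of repression in the mutant implicates that element. Here the context is a study of miR-200 family targets in the mesenchymal-to-epithelial transition.
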