>Addgene plasmid #61793 | psiCHECK-2-Xbp1-3'UTR-MRE-3 MUT | addgene partial sequence | sequence record 104481 | psiCHECK2-R 5'-CGAGGTCCGAAGACTCATTT-3'
AACCAACACACAGATGTAATGAAAATAAAGATATTTTATTGCGGCCAGCGGCCGCTGCAAGGGTAGTTTT
AAATAAATGGAGAAAGCACCTTCTAGAAGCTACACTAGCAAGAAGATCCATCAAGCATTTACATAGTAAA
TTTTCATCATTTTACAAAGATTCTTGATCTTCATTTAAAATGCACATAAGGGAAAACAAGCCCCCTCAGG
TTGATGTTTCTCTGCTTGTAGAAGTAAACGAAACCTGGGAAGCAGAGAGTGGAGAAAGAAATGCTAAGGG
CCATTCATGAATCCCATGTCCACCTGACATGTCGGGGGGCAGGTGTGGAGGTGCACACCTGGTGAAGCCC
AGCACTTGGGAGGTGGGGTCAAGAGGGTCAGAAGTTTCTGCCTAGCCTCGGCTACATAGTTTGAAGCCAG
GCTGGGAAAAAACTGTCAAATGACCCTCCCTGCGATTTAGTGTATACTACCACCTTTAAGATAAACTAGA
ATCTCAAAAGCTGTAGTACTGGAATACCTTTGAATACCTTAGACAGCTGAGTGTCAAACGACAATACTTG
GAAGTCATCTATGAGATTTGATTATGATTAGAGGAATTCTTCTAAGGCCAGACAGCCTCTACTTTGGCTT
TTAACGAAAGAGACAGGCCTATGCTATCCTCTAGGCAATGTGATGGTCAGGGAAAGGGGCCCAGTGTTAT
GTGGCTCTTTAGACACTAATCAGCTGGGGGAAAAGTTCATTGGCAAAAGTATCCTCCCAGGAGTGGTCTG
TACCAAGTGGAGAAGACATGTCACTGAAGGGAGAAGGGGAGCCCTCATATCCACAGTCACTGTGAGCGTC
CAGCAGGCAAGAAGGTGGTCTCAGACAATGGCTGGATGAAAGCAGGTTTGAGATGCCCAGCTCTGGGATG
AAGTCATCTTCCAAAGGCTCTTTCTTCACTGAGACAATGAATTCAGGGTGATCCTCTTCTGAAGAGCTTA
GAGGTGCTTCCTCAATTTTCACTACCACGTTAGTTTGACTCTCTGTCTCAGAGGGGATCTCTAAAACTCG
AGCGATCGCCTAGAATTACTGCTCG
