>Addgene plasmid #61793 | psiCHECK-2-Xbp1-3'UTR-MRE-3 MUT | addgene partial sequence | sequence record 105812 | HSV-TK-proF 5'-CCAGGTCCACTTCGCATATT-3'
GGCCTCGAACACCGAGCGACCCTGCAGCGACCCGCTTAAAAGCTTGGCATTCCGGTACTGTTGGTAAAGC
CACCATGGCCGATGCTAAGAACATTAAGAAGGGCCCTGCTCCCTTCTACCCTCTGGAGGATGGCACCGCT
GGCGAGCAGCTGCACAAGGCCATGAAGAGGTATGCCCTGGTGCCTGGCACCATTGCCTTCACCGATGCCC
ACATTGAGGTGGACATCACCTATGCCGAGTACTTCGAGATGTCTGTGCGCCTGGCCGAGGCCATGAAGAG
GTACGGCCTGAACACCAACCACCGCATCGTGGTGTGCTCTGAGAACTCTCTGCAGTTCTTCATGCCAGTG
CTGGGCGCCCTGTTCATCGGAGTGGCCGTGGCCCCTGCTAACGACATTTACAACGAGCGCGAGCTGCTGA
ACAGCATGGGCATTTCTCAGCCTACCGTGGTGTTCGTGTCTAAGAAGGGCCTGCAGAAGATCCTGAACGT
GCAGAAGAAGCTGCCTATCATCCAGAAGATCATCATCATGGACTCTAAGACCGACTACCAGGGCTTCCAG
AGCATGTACACATTCGTGACATCTCATCTGCCTCCTGGCTTCAACGAGTACGACTTCGTGCCAGAGTCTT
TCGACAGGGACAAAACCATTGCCCTGATCATGAACAGCTCTGGGTCTACCGGCCTGCCTAAGGGCGTGGC
CCTGCCTCATCGCACCGCCTGTGTGCGCTTCTCTCACGCCCGCGACCCTATTTTCGGCAACCAGATCATC
CCCGACACCGCTATTCTGAGCGTGGTGCCATTCCACCACGGCTTCGGCATGTTCACCACCCTGGGCTA
